>Addgene plasmid #211272 | pBiT3.1-C_DCAF12:1-453 | addgene full sequence | sequence record 423421 | Addgene NGS Result
AAGACGCGTTAATTAAGACGTCGGCAGTGAAAAAAATGCTTTATTTGTGAAATTTGTGATGCTATTGCTT
TATTTGTAACCATTATAAGCTGCAATAAACAAGTTAACAACAACAATTGCATTCATTTTATGTTTCAGGT
TCAGGGGGAGGTGTGGGAGGTTTTTTAAAGCAAGTAAAACCTCTACAAATGTGGTATGGCTGATTATGAT
CCGCGGCCGCAATACGTCGACGTTATCAGCTGACTTCGTACGAGAGCCTAGGATTATGGCGCGCCACTAG
TTATTAATAGTAATCAATTACGGGGTCATTAGTTCATAGCCCATATATGGAGTTCCGCGTTACATAACTT
ACGGTAAATGGCCCGCCTGGCTGACCGCCCAACGACCCCCGCCCATTGACGTCAATAATGACGTATGTTC
CCATAGTAACGCCAATAGGGACTTTCCATTGACGTCAATGGGTGGAGTATTTACGGTAAACTGCCCACTT
GGCAGTACATCAAGTGTATCATATGCCAAGTCCGCCCCCTATTGACGTCAATGACGGTAAATGGCCCGCC
TGGCATTATGCCCAGTACATGACCTTACGGGACTTTCCTACTTGGCAGTACATCTACGTATTAGTCATCG
CTATTACCATGGTGATGCGGTTTTGGCAGTACACCAATGGGCGTGGATAGCGGTTTGACTCACGGGGATT
TCCAAGTCTCCACCCCATTGACGTCAATGGGAGTTTGTTTTGGCACCAAAATCAACGGGACTTTCCAAAA
TGTCGTAATAACCCCGCCCCGTTGACGCAAATGGGCGGTAGGCGTGTACGGTGGGAGGTCTATATAAGCA
GAGCTGGTTTAGTGAACCGTCAGATCACTAGAATCTTTATTGCGGTAGTTTATCACAGTTAAATTGCTAA
CGCAGTCAGTGCTTCTGACACAACAGTCTCGAACTTAAGCTGCAGAAGTTGGTCGTGAGGCACTGGGCAG
GTAAGTATCAAGGTTACAAGACAGGTTTAAGGAGACCAATAGAAACTGGGCTTGTCGAGACAGAGAAGAC
TCTTGCGTTTCTGATAGGCACCTATTGGTCTTACTGACATCCACTTTGCCTTTCTCTCCACAGGTGTCCA
CTCCCAGTTCAATTACAGCTCTTAAGGCTAGAGTATTAATACGACTCACTATAGGGGCGATCGCAACAAG
CTTCGGGAAGATCTGGAGCTAGCGGCGGGGGATCCGGTGGGAATTCGACACCATGGCCCGGAAAGTAGTT
AGCAGGAAGCGGAAAGCGCCCGCCTCGCCGGGAGCTGGGAGCGACGCTCAGGGCCCGCAGTTTGGCTGGG
ATCACTCGCTTCACAAAAGGAAAAGACTTCCTCCTGTGAAGAGATCCTTAGTATACTACTTGAAGAACCG
GGAAGTCAGGCTACAGAATGAAACCAGCTACTCTCGAGTGTTGCATGGTTATGCAGCACAGCAACTTCCC
AGTCTCCTGAAGGAGAGAGAGTTTCACCTTGGGACCCTTAATAAAGTGTTTGCATCTCAGTGGTTGAATC
ATAGGCAAGTGGTGTGTGGCACAAAATGCAACACGCTATTTGTCGTAGATGTCCAGACAAGCCAGATCAC
CAAGATCCCCATTCTGAAAGACCAGGAGCCTGGAGGTGTGACCCAGCAGGGCTGTGGTATCCATGCCATC
GAGCTGAATCCTTCTAGAACACTGCTAGCCACTGGAGGAGACAACCCCAACAGTCTTGCCATCTATCGAC
TACCTACGCTGGATCCTGTGTGTGTAGGAGATGATGGACACAAGGACTGGATCTTTTCCATCGCATGGAT
CAGCGACACTATGGCAGTGTCTGGCTCACGTGATGGTTCTATGGGACTCTGGGAGGTGACAGATGATGTT
TTGACCAAAAGTGATGCGAGACACAATGTGTCACGGGTCCCTGTGTATGCACACATCACTCACAAGGCCT
TAAAGGACATCCCCAAAGAAGACACAAACCCTGACAACTGCAAGGTTCGGGCTCTGGCCTTCAACAACAA
GAACAAGGAACTGGGAGCAGTGTCTCTGGATGGCTACTTTCATCTCTGGAAGGCTGAAAATACACTATCT
AAGCTCCTCTCCACCAAACTGCCATATTGCCGTGAGAATGTGTGTCTGGCTTATGGTAGTGAATGGTCAG
TTTATGCAGTGGGCTCCCAAGCTCATGTCTCCTTCTTGGATCCACGGCAGCCATCATACAACGTCAAGTC
TGTCTGTTCCAGGGAGCGAGGCAGTGGAATCCGGTCAGTGAGTTTCTACGAGCACATCATCACTGTGGGA
ACAGGGCAGGGCTCCCTGCTGTTCTATGACATCCGAGCTCAGAGATTTCTGGAAGAGAGGCTCTCAGCTT
GTTATGGGTCCAAGCCCAGACTAGCAGGGGAGAATCTGAAACTAACCACTGGCAAAGGCTGGCTGAATCA
TGATGAAACCTGGAGGAATTACTTTTCAGACATTGACTTCTTCCCCAATGCTGTTTACACCCACTGCTAC
GACTCGTCTGGAACGAAACTCTTTGTGGCAGGAGGTCCCCTCCCTTCAGGGCTCCATGGAAACTATGCTG
GGCTCTGGAGTGGCTCGAGCGGTGGGAGCTCCGGTGTGAGCGGCTGGCGGCTGTTCAAGAAGATTAGCTA
AGTTTAAACGGCCGCGACTCTAGACTGCAGGCATGCAAGCTGATTTGGCTGCTGCCACCGCTGAGCAAGG
CCGCTTCGAGCAGACATGATAAGATACATTGATGAGTTTGGACAAACCACAACTAGAATGCAGTGAAAAA
AATGCTTTATTTGTGAAATTTGTGATGCTATTGCTTTATTTGTAACCATTATAAGCTGCAATAAACAAGT
TAACAACAACAATTGCATTCATTTTATGTTTCAGGTTCAGGGGGAGATGTGGGAGGTTTTTTTAAGCAAG
TAAAACCTCTACAAATGTGGTAAAATCTTAATTAAGACTTCTAATATAACTTCGTATAGCATACATTATA
CGAAGTTATGGTTCCACTGTTGACAATTAATCATCGGCATAGTATATCGGCATAGTATAATACGACAAGG
TGAGGAACTAAACCCAGGAGGCAGATCATGATTGAACAAGATGGATTGCACGCAGGTTCTCCGGCCGCTT
GGGTGGAGAGGCTATTCGGCTATGACTGGGCACAACAGACAATCGGCTGCTCTGATGCCGCCGTGTTCCG
GCTGTCAGCGCAGGGGCGCCCGGTTCTTTTTGTCAAGACCGACCTGTCCGGTGCCCTGAATGAACTGCAG
GACGAGGCAGCGCGGCTATCGTGGCTGGCCACGACGGGCGTTCCTTGCGCAGCTGTGCTCGACGTTGTCA
CTGAAGCGGGAAGGGACTGGCTGCTATTGGGCGAAGTGCCGGGGCAGGATCTCCTGTCATCTCACCTTGC
TCCTGCCGAGAAAGTATCCATCATGGCTGATGCAATGCGGCGGCTGCATACGCTTGATCCGGCTACCTGC
CCATTCGACCACCAAGCGAAACATCGCATCGAGCGAGCACGTACTCGGATGGAAGCCGGTCTTGTCGATC
AGGATGATCTGGACGAAGAGCATCAGGGGCTCGCGCCAGCCGAACTGTTCGCCAGGCTCAAGGCGCGCAT
GCCCGACGGCGAGGATCTCGTCGTGACCCATGGCGATGCCTGCTTGCCGAATATCATGGTGGAAAATGGC
CGCTTTTCTGGATTCATCGACTGTGGCCGGCTGGGTGTGGCGGACCGCTATCAGGACATAGCGTTGGCTA
CCCGTGATATTGCTGAAGAGCTTGGCGGCGAATGGGCTGACCGCTTCCTCGTGCTTTACGGTATCGCCGC
TCCCGATTCGCAGCGCATCGCCTTCTATCGCCTTCTTGACGAGTTCTTCTGATTCGAAATGACCGACCAA
GCGACGCCCAACCGGTATCAGCTCACTCAAAGGCGGTAATACGGTTATCCACAGAATCAGGGGATAACGC
AGGAAAGAACATGTGAGCAAAAGGCCAGCAAAAGGCCAGGAACCGTAAAAAGGCCGCGTTGCTGGCGTTT
TTCCATAGGCTCCGCCCCCCTGACGAGCATCACAAAAATCGACGCTCAAGTCAGAGGTGGCGAAACCCGA
CAGGACTATAAAGATACCAGGCGTTTCCCCCTGGAAGCTCCCTCGTGCGCTCTCCTGTTCCGACCCTGCC
GCTTACCGGATACCTGTCCGCCTTTCTCCCTTCGGGAAGCGTGGCGCTTTCTCATAGCTCACGCTGTAGG
TATCTCAGTTCGGTGTAGGTCGTTCGCTCCAAGCTGGGCTGTGTGCACGAACCCCCCGTTCAGCCCGACC
GCTGCGCCTTATCCGGTAACTATCGTCTTGAGTCCAACCCGGTAAGACACGACTTATCGCCACTGGCAGC
AGCCACTGGTAACAGGATTAGCAGAGCGAGGTATGTAGGCGGTGCTACAGAGTTCTTGAAGTGGTGGCCT
AACTACGGCTACACTAGAAGGACAGTATTTGGTATCTGCGCTCTGCTGAAGCCAGTTACCTTCGGAAAAA
GAGTTGGTAGCTCTTGATCCGGCAAACAAACCACCGCTGGTAGCGGTGGTTTTTTTGTTTGCAAGCAGCA
GATTACGCGCAGAAAAAAAGGATTTCAAGAAGATCCTTTGATCTTTTCTACGGGGTCTGACGCTCAGTGG
AACGAAAACTCACGTTAAGGGATTTTGGTCATGAGATTATCAAAAAGGATCTTCACCTAGATCCTTTTAT
AGTCCGGAATCGTCACACAAAAAACCAACACACAGATGTAATGAAAATAAAGATATTTTATTGCGGCCAT
CGTGATGGCTAGAGTTTAGCCCTCCCACACATAACCAGAGGGCAGCAATTCACGAATCCCAACTGCCGTC
GGCTGTCCATCACTGTCCTTCACTATGGCTTTGATCCCAGGATGCAGATCGAGAAGCACCTGTCGGCACC
GTCCGCAGGGGCTCAAGATGCCCCTGTTCTCATTTCCGATCGCGACGATACAAGTCAGGTTGCCAGCTGC
CGCAGCAGCAGCAGTGCCCAGCACCACGAGTTCTGCACAAGGTCCCCCAGTAAAATGATATACATTGACA
CCAGTGAAGATGCGGCCGTCGCTAGAGAGAGCTGCGCTGGCGACGCTGTAGTCTTCAGAGATGGGGATGC
TGTTGATTGTAGCCGTTGCTCTTTCAATGAGGGTGGATTCTTCTTGAGACAAAGGCTTGGCCATGGTGGC
GCTAGTGTCAGAAGAATCGAGCTTTTTGCAAAAGCCTAGGCCTCCAAAAAAGCCTCCTCACTACTTCTGG
AATAGCTCAGAGGCCGAGGCGGCCTCGGCCTCTGCATAAATAAAAAAAATTAGTCAGCCATGGGGCGGAG
AATGGGCGGAACTGGGCGGAGTTAGGGGCGGGATGGGCGGAGTTAGGGGCGGGACTATGGTTGCTGACTA
ATTGAGATGCATGCTTTGCATACTTCTGCCTGCTGGGGAGCCTGGGGACTTTCCACACCTGGTTGCTGAC
TAATTGAGATGCATGCTTTGCATACTTCTGCCTGCTGGGGAGCCTGGGGACTTTCCACACCCTAACTGAC
ACACATTCCACAGCTGGTTCTTTCCGCCTCAGAAGGTACCTAACCAAGTTCCTCTTTCAGAGGTTATTTC
AGGCCATGGTGCTGCGC
Features (pLannotate 1.2.2; 17 found; start..end, strand, type, name):
     24..105     -  polyA_signal   SV40 poly(A) signal: SV40 polyadenylation signal
    128..211     -  CDS            large T antigen (fragment): large T antigen from SV40 (simian virus 40)
    276..641     +  enhancer       CMV enhancer: human cytomegalovirus immediate early enhancer
    643..842     +  promoter       CMV promoter: human cytomegalovirus (CMV) immediate early promoter
    981..1113    +  intron         chimeric intron: chimera between introns from human β-globin and immunoglobulin heavy chain genes
   1157..1175    +  promoter       T7 promoter: promoter for bacteriophage T7 RNA polymerase
   1243..2601    +  CDS            DCAF12: DCA12_HUMAN - Also known as KIAA1892, TCC52, WDR40A. Experimental evidence at protein level: Swiss-Prot protein existence level 1. May function as a substrate receptor for CUL4-DDB1 E3 ubiquitin-protein ligase complex. From Homo sapiens (Human).
   2697..2724    +  CDS            SET1 (fragment): solubility-enhancement tag derived from T7 phage gene 10B
   2750..2871    -  polyA_signal   SV40 poly(A) signal: SV40 polyadenylation signal
   2894..2962    -  CDS            large T antigen (fragment): large T antigen from SV40 (simian virus 40)
   2986..3019    +  protein_bind   loxP: Cre-mediated recombination occurs in the 8-bp core sequence (GCATACAT). Cre recombinase
   3029..3076    +  promoter       EM7 promoter: synthetic bacterial promoter&nbsp
   3108..3899    +  CDS            neo: KKA2_KLEPN - Also known as kan, nptII. Experimental evidence at protein level: Swiss-Prot protein existence level 1. Resistance to kanamycin, neomycin, paromomycin, ribostamycin, butirosin and gentamicin B. From Klebsiella pneumoniae.
   4060..4648    -  rep_origin     ori: high-copy-number ColE1/pMB1/pBR322/pUC origin of replication
   4774..4822    -  polyA_signal   poly(A) signal: synthetic polyadenylation signal
   4846..5244    -  CDS            BSD: blasticidin S deaminase; Aspergillus terreus BSD; confers resistance to blasticidin
   5275..5632    -  promoter       SV40 promoter: SV40 enhancer and early promoter
