[The description below was written by a language model from this plasmid's Addgene catalogue record and pLannotate feature annotations shown in this document.]
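Description:
pBiT3.1-C_DCAF12:1-453 is a mammalian expression plasmid built on Promega's pBiT3.1-C backbone that produces full-length human DCAF12 (residues M1–S453, 1,359 bp) with a C-terminal HiBiT tag. DCAF12 is a WD40-repeat protein thought to act as a substrate receptor for the CUL4-DDB1 E3 ubiquitin ligase. The coding sequence derives from a Mammalian Gene Collection clone, carries the natural R131Q variant, and was inserted by ligation-independent cloning between retained EcoRI and XhoI sites. Transcription is driven by the CMV immediate-early enhancer and promoter, followed by a chimeric β-globin/immunoglobulin intron that aids transcript processing. A T7 promoter lies just upstream of the insert and serves as a sequencing primer site. The open reading frame continues through a flexible glycine-serine linker into the short HiBiT peptide and ends at an SV40 polyadenylation signal. The small "SET1" fragment called downstream of the insert is probably a spurious short match by the annotation software.

In bacteria the plasmid replicates from a high-copy ColE1/pUC-type origin and is selected with kanamycin through an EM7-driven neo (nptII) gene, which sits next to a single loxP site. The catalogue lists neomycin/G418 as the mammalian marker. However, the annotated sequence shows only the bacterial EM7 promoter directly upstream of neo, along with a separate SV40 promoter–blasticidin S deaminase–synthetic poly(A) cassette that the catalogue does not mention. The mammalian selection scheme should therefore be checked before use.

HiBiT complements the LgBiT fragment to reconstitute NanoLuc luciferase, giving a luminescent readout of tagged protein abundance. The associated study evaluated the ligandability of WD40-repeat proteins, and the construct suits cellular assays of DCAF12 levels or ligand engagement, although the record does not name a specific assay.
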