Addgene plasmid #211272: pBiT3.1-C_DCAF12:1-453
Purpose: Mammalian expression of full-length human DCAF12. C-terminal HiBiT tag.
Depositing lab: Cheryl Arrowsmith. Depositing organization: University of Toronto. Publication: A Target Class Ligandability Evaluation of WD40 Repeat-Containing Proteins. Ackloo S, Li F, Szewczyk M, Seitova A, Loppnau P, Zeng H, Xu J, Ahmad S, Arnautova YA, Baghaie AJ, Beldar S, Bolotokova A, Centrella PA, Chau I, Clark MA, Cuozzo JW, Dehghani-Tafti S, Disch JS, Dong A, Dumas A, Feng JA, Ghiabi P, Gibson E, Gilmer J, Goldman B, Green SR, Guie MA, Guilinger JP, Harms N, Herasymenko O, Houliston S, Hutchinson A, Kearnes S, Keefe AD, Kimani SW, Kramer T, Kutera M, Kwak HA, Lento C, Li Y, Liu J, Loup J, Machado RAC, Mulhern CJ, Perveen S, Righetto GL, Riley P, Shrestha S, Sigel EA, Silva M, Sintchak MD, Slakman BL, Taylor RD, Thompson J, Torng W, Underkoffler C, von Rechenberg M, Walsh RT, Watson I, Wilson DJ, Wolf E, Yadav M, Yazdi AK, Zhang J, Zhang Y, Santhakumar V, Edwards AM, Barsyte-Lovejoy D, Schapira M, Brown PJ, Halabelian L, Arrowsmith CH. J Med Chem. 2025 Jan 23;68(2):1092-1112. doi: 10.1021/acs.jmedchem.4c02010. Epub 2024 Nov 4. PubMed 39495097.
Backbone
  Vector backbone: pBiT3.1-C
  Backbone manufacturer: Promega
  Vector type: Mammalian Expression
  Selectable markers: Neomycin (select with G418)
Growth in bacteria
  Bacterial resistance: Kanamycin, 50 μg/mL
  Growth temperature: 37°C
  Growth strain: DH5alpha
  Copy number: High Copy
Gene/Insert
  Gene/Insert name: DCAF12:M1-S453
  Species: H. sapiens (human)
  Insert size (bp): 1359
  Mutation: R131Q natural variant (VAR_035322)
  Entrez Gene: DCAF12 (a.k.a. CT102, TCC52, WDR40A, MGC1058, KIAA1892, DKFZp434O125)
  Promoter: CMV
  Tag / fusion protein: GSSGGSSGVSGWRLFKKIS (C terminal on insert)
  Cloning method: Ligation Independent Cloning
  Sequencing primers: 5′ T7; 3′ TTGCTCAGCGGTGGCAGCAG
Resource information
  A portion of this plasmid was derived from a plasmid made by: Mammalian Gene Collection (BC063823)
Terms and licenses: Academic/Nonprofit Terms; Industry Terms: Not Available to Industry
Depositor comments: 5' Cloning Site: EcoR1 (not destroyed), 3' Cloning Site: Xho1 (not destroyed).
How to cite: pBiT3.1-C_DCAF12:1-453 was a gift from Cheryl Arrowsmith (Addgene plasmid # 211272 ; http://n2t.net/addgene:211272 ; RRID:Addgene_211272)
