>Addgene plasmid #211272 | pBiT3.1-C_DCAF12:1-453 | depositor partial sequence | sequence record 412022 | Insert sequence
ATGGCCCGGAAAGTAGTTAGCAGGAAGCGGAAAGCGCCCGCCTCGCCGGGAGCTGGGAGCGACGCTCAGG
GCCCGCAGTTTGGCTGGGATCACTCGCTTCACAAAAGGAAAAGACTTCCTCCTGTGAAGAGATCCTTAGT
ATACTACTTGAAGAACCGGGAAGTCAGGCTACAGAATGAAACCAGCTACTCTCGAGTGTTGCATGGTTAT
GCAGCACAGCAACTTCCCAGTCTCCTGAAGGAGAGAGAGTTTCACCTTGGGACCCTTAATAAAGTGTTTG
CATCTCAGTGGTTGAATCATAGGCAAGTGGTGTGTGGCACAAAATGCAACACGCTATTTGTCGTAGATGT
CCAGACAAGCCAGATCACCAAGATCCCCATTCTGAAAGACCAGGAGCCTGGAGGTGTGACCCAGCAGGGC
TGTGGTATCCATGCCATCGAGCTGAATCCTTCTAGAACACTGCTAGCCACTGGAGGAGACAACCCCAACA
GTCTTGCCATCTATCGACTACCTACGCTGGATCCTGTGTGTGTAGGAGATGATGGACACAAGGACTGGAT
CTTTTCCATCGCATGGATCAGCGACACTATGGCAGTGTCTGGCTCACGTGATGGTTCTATGGGACTCTGG
GAGGTGACAGATGATGTTTTGACCAAAAGTGATGCGAGACACAATGTGTCACGGGTCCCTGTGTATGCAC
ACATCACTCACAAGGCCTTAAAGGACATCCCCAAAGAAGACACAAACCCTGACAACTGCAAGGTTCGGGC
TCTGGCCTTCAACAACAAGAACAAGGAACTGGGAGCAGTGTCTCTGGATGGCTACTTTCATCTCTGGAAG
GCTGAAAATACACTATCTAAGCTCCTCTCCACCAAACTGCCATATTGCCGTGAGAATGTGTGTCTGGCTT
ATGGTAGTGAATGGTCAGTTTATGCAGTGGGCTCCCAAGCTCATGTCTCCTTCTTGGATCCACGGCAGCC
ATCATACAACGTCAAGTCTGTCTGTTCCAGGGAGCGAGGCAGTGGAATCCGGTCAGTGAGTTTCTACGAG
CACATCATCACTGTGGGAACAGGGCAGGGCTCCCTGCTGTTCTATGACATCCGAGCTCAGAGATTTCTGG
AAGAGAGGCTCTCAGCTTGTTATGGGTCCAAGCCCAGACTAGCAGGGGAGAATCTGAAACTAACCACTGG
CAAAGGCTGGCTGAATCATGATGAAACCTGGAGGAATTACTTTTCAGACATTGACTTCTTCCCCAATGCT
GTTTACACCCACTGCTACGACTCGTCTGGAACGAAACTCTTTGTGGCAGGAGGTCCCCTCCCTTCAGGGC
TCCATGGAAACTATGCTGGGCTCTGGAGT
